Addgene plasmid #219212: SFFV-TP53-Brd 270
Purpose: Transcription factor TP53 with a specific barcode assigned.
Depositing lab: Filipe Pereira. Depositing organization: Center for Neuroscience and Cell Biology, University of Coimbra. Publication: A combinatorial transcription factor screening platform for immune cell reprogramming. Kurochkin I, Altman AR, Caiado I, Pertiga-Cabral D, Halitzki E, Minaeva M, Zimmermannova O, Henriques-Oliveira L, Klein D, Nair M, Oliveira D, Cajal LR, Knittel R, Feick C, Ringner M, Martin M, Cirovic B, Pires CF, Rosa FF, Sitnicka E, Theis FJ, Pereira CF. Cell Syst. 2026 Jan 21;17(1):101457. doi: 10.1016/j.cels.2025.101457. Epub 2026 Jan 14. PubMed 41539305.
Backbone
  Vector backbone: SFFV-MCS
  Backbone size w/o insert (bp): 6638
  Vector type: Lentiviral
Growth in bacteria
  Bacterial resistance: Ampicillin, 100 μg/mL
  Growth temperature: 37°C
  Growth strain: NEB Stable
  Copy number: High Copy
Gene/Insert
  Gene/Insert name: TP53
  Species: H. sapiens (human)
  Insert size (bp): 1182
  Entrez Gene: TP53 (a.k.a. BCC7, BMFS5, LFS1, P53, TRP53)
  Promoter: The spleen focus-forming virus (SFFV) promoter
  Cloning method: Restriction Enzyme; 5′ cloning site Bsp119I (not destroyed); 3′ cloning site BstHI (not destroyed)
Terms and licenses: Academic/Nonprofit Terms; Industry Terms: Not Available to Industry
Depositor comments: Barcode sequence cloned into XbaI restriction site. Design of plasmid is as follows: SFFV-[TF sequence]-WPRE-[Barcode sequence].
How to cite: SFFV-TP53-Brd 270 was a gift from Filipe Pereira (Addgene plasmid # 219212 ; http://n2t.net/addgene:219212 ; RRID:Addgene_219212)
