[The description below was written by a language model from this plasmid's Addgene catalogue record and pLannotate feature annotations shown in this document.]
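Description:
SFFV-TP53-Brd 270 is a third-generation-style, self-inactivating HIV-1 lentiviral transfer plasmid built on the SFFV-MCS backbone, carrying the human TP53 coding sequence together with a construct-specific DNA barcode. It is maintained in E. coli through a high-copy ColE1/pUC-type origin and selected with ampicillin via the β-lactamase gene. An f1 origin, lac promoter/operator remnants, lacZα and lacI fragments, and T3/T7 promoters are carried over from the pBluescript-like cloning backbone. The viral portion begins with an RSV promoter fused to a truncated 5' LTR, which makes genomic RNA production Tat-independent. This is followed by the Ψ packaging signal with a gag fragment, the Rev response element for nuclear export of the unspliced genome, and the cPPT/CTS. A ΔU3 3' LTR inactivates LTR-driven transcription after integration, and an SV40 polyadenylation signal and SV40 origin sequence lie downstream.

The internal expression cassette uses the spleen focus-forming virus (SFFV) LTR promoter to drive the roughly 1.2 kb TP53 open reading frame, which sits between residual multiple cloning site sequences. No epitope tag, fluorescent reporter or mammalian selection marker is annotated. A WPRE follows the gene to enhance transcript stability and expression. According to the depositor, the barcode was cloned at an XbaI site after the WPRE, giving the layout SFFV–TF–WPRE–barcode; the barcode itself is not annotated in the feature table. The plasmid belongs to a barcoded transcription factor collection made for combinatorial screening of factors in immune cell reprogramming, where the barcode identifies which factor was delivered to a transduced cell.
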