Features (pLannotate 1.2.2; 29 found; start..end, strand, type, name):
     94..112     -  promoter       T7 promoter: promoter for bacteriophage T7 RNA polymerase
    120..275     +  CDS            lacZα (fragment): LacZα fragment of β-galactosidase; lacZ fragment
    280..708     +  rep_origin     f1 ori (sequence partly withheld): f1 bacteriophage origin of replication; arrow indicates direction of (+) strand synthesis
    761..865     +  promoter       AmpR promoter: bla
    866..1726    +  CDS            AmpR: β-lactamase; bla; confers resistance to ampicillin, carbenicillin, and related antibiotics
   1897..2485    +  rep_origin     ori: high-copy-number ColE1/pMB1/pBR322/pUC origin of replication
   2668..2760    +  CDS            lacI (fragment): lac repressor; lacI; The lac repressor binds to the lac operator to inhibit transcription in E. coli. This inhibition can be relieved by adding lactose or isopropyl-β-D-thiogalactopyranoside (IPTG).
   2773..2794    +  protein_bind   CAP binding site: CAP binding activates transcription in the presence of cAMP. E. coli catabolite activator protein
   2809..2839    +  promoter       lac promoter: promoter for the E. coli lac operon
   2847..2863    +  protein_bind   lac operator: The lac repressor binds to the lac operator to inhibit transcription in E. coli. This inhibition can be relieved by adding lactose or isopropyl-β-D-thiogalactopyranoside (IPTG). lac repressor encoded by lacI
   2908..2926    +  promoter       T3 promoter: promoter for bacteriophage T3 RNA polymerase
   2954..3180    +  promoter       RSV promoter: Rous sarcoma virus enhancer/promoter
   3181..3361    +  LTR            5' LTR (truncated): truncated 5' long terminal repeat (LTR) from HIV-1
   3408..3533    +  misc_feature   HIV-1 Ψ: packaging signal of human immunodeficiency virus type 1
   3517..3880    +  CDS            HIV-1 gag (fragment): gag protein from human immunodeficiency virus 1; gag
   4026..4259    +  misc_feature   RRE: The Rev response element (RRE) of HIV-1 allows for Rev-dependent mRNA export from the nucleus to the cytoplasm.
   4636..4736    +  CDS            Rev (fragment): human immunodeficiency virus 1 (HIV-1) Rev protein; rev; enhances nuclear export of unspliced and incompletely spliced viral mRNAs
   4755..4872    +  misc_feature   cPPT/CTS: central polypurine tract and central termination sequence of HIV-1
   4906..5307    +  promoter       SFFV promoter: spleen focus-forming virus long terminal repeat (LTR) promoter
   5317..5340    +  misc_feature   MCS (fragment): pBluescript multiple cloning site
   5365..6543    +  CDS            TP53 (sequence withheld): P53_HUMAN - Also known as P53. Experimental evidence at protein level: Swiss-Prot protein existence level 1. Acts as a tumor suppressor in many tumor types; induces growth arrest or apoptosis depending on the physiological circumstances and cell type. Involved in cell cycle regulation as a trans-activator that acts to negatively regulate cell division by controlling a set of genes required for this process. One of the activated genes is an inhibitor of cyclin-dependent kinases. Apoptosis induction seems to be mediated either by stimulation of BAX and FAS antigen expression, or by repression of
   6554..6579    +  misc_feature   MCS (fragment): pBluescript multiple cloning site
   6579..6638    +  CDS            S (fragment): HBSAG_WHV6 - Experimental evidence at transcript level: Swiss-Prot protein existence level 2. The middle envelope protein plays an important role in the budding of the virion. It is involved in the induction of budding in a nucleocapsid independent way. In this process the majority of envelope proteins bud to form subviral lipoprotein particles of 22 nm of diameter that do not contain a nucleocapsid (By similarity). From Woodchuck hepatitis B virus (isolate w64/pWS23) (WHV).
   6770..7173    +  misc_feature   WPRE: woodchuck hepatitis virus posttranscriptional regulatory element
   7213..7290    +  CDS            nef (fragment): NEF_HV1Z2 - Experimental evidence at protein level: Swiss-Prot protein existence level 1. Extracellular Nef protein targets CD4(+) T-lymphocytes for apoptosis by interacting with CXCR4 surface receptors. From Human immunodeficiency virus type 1 group M subtype D (isolate Z2/CDC-Z34) (HIV-1).
   7292..7525    +  LTR            3' LTR (ΔU3): self-inactivating 3' long terminal repeat (LTR) from HIV-1
   7597..7718    +  polyA_signal   SV40 poly(A) signal: SV40 polyadenylation signal
   7737..7758    +  rep_origin     SV40 ori (fragment): SV40 origin of replication
   7758..73      +  rep_origin     SV40 ori (across the origin): SV40 origin of replication
>Addgene plasmid #219212 | SFFV-TP53-Brd 270 | addgene full sequence | sequence record 448988 | Addgene NGS Result
ATTTATGCAGAGGCCGAGGCCGCCTCGGCCTCTGAGCTATTCCAGAAGTAGTGAGGAGGCTTTTTTGGAG
GCCTAGGGACGTACCCAATTCGCCCTATAGTGAGTCGTATTACGCGCGCTCACTGGCCGTCGTTTTACAA
CGTCGTGACTGGGAAAACCCTGGCGTTACCCAACTTAATCGCCTTGCAGCACATCCCCCTTTCGCCAGCT
GGCGTAATAGCGAAGAGGCCCGCACCGATCGCCCTTCCCAACAGTTGCGCAGCCTGAATGGCGAATGGG
[124 nt withheld, positions 280-403]
C
[91 nt withheld, positions 405-495]
A
[49 nt withheld, positions 497-545]
CCTTTGACGTTGGAGTCCACGTTCTTT
[37 nt withheld, positions 573-609]
ACCCTATCTCGGTCTATTCTTTTGATTTATAAGGGATTTTGCCGATTTCGGCCTATTGGTTAAAAAATGA
GCTGATTTAACAAAAATTTAACGCGAATTTTAACAAAATATTAACGCTTACAATTTAGGTGGCACTTTTC
GGGGAAATGTGCGCGGAACCCCTATTTGTTTATTTTTCTAAATACATTCAAATATGTATCCGCTCATGAG
ACAATAACCCTGATAAATGCTTCAATAATATTGAAAAAGGAAGAGTATGAGTATTCAACATTTCCGTGTC
GCCCTTATTCCCTTTTTTGCGGCATTTTGCCTTCCTGTTTTTGCTCACCCAGAAACGCTGGTGAAAGTAA
AAGATGCTGAAGATCAGTTGGGTGCACGAGTGGGTTACATCGAACTGGATCTCAACAGCGGTAAGATCCT
TGAGAGTTTTCGCCCCGAAGAACGTTTTCCAATGATGAGCACTTTTAAAGTTCTGCTATGTGGCGCGGTA
TTATCCCGTATTGACGCCGGGCAAGAGCAACTCGGTCGCCGCATACACTATTCTCAGAATGACTTGGTTG
AGTACTCACCAGTCACAGAAAAGCATCTTACGGATGGCATGACAGTAAGAGAATTATGCAGTGCTGCCAT
AACCATGAGTGATAACACTGCGGCCAACTTACTTCTGACAACGATCGGAGGACCGAAGGAGCTAACCGCT
TTTTTGCACAACATGGGGGATCATGTAACTCGCCTTGATCGTTGGGAACCGGAGCTGAATGAAGCCATAC
CAAACGACGAGCGTGACACCACGATGCCTGTAGCAATGGCAACAACGTTGCGCAAACTATTAACTGGCGA
ACTACTTACTCTAGCTTCCCGGCAACAATTAATAGACTGGATGGAGGCGGATAAAGTTGCAGGACCACTT
CTGCGCTCGGCCCTTCCGGCTGGCTGGTTTATTGCTGATAAATCTGGAGCCGGTGAGCGTGGGTCTCGCG
GTATCATTGCAGCACTGGGGCCAGATGGTAAGCCCTCCCGTATCGTAGTTATCTACACGACGGGGAGTCA
GGCAACTATGGATGAACGAAATAGACAGATCGCTGAGATAGGTGCCTCACTGATTAAGCATTGGTAACTG
TCAGACCAAGTTTACTCATATATACTTTAGATTGATTTAAAACTTCATTTTTAATTTAAAAGGATCTAGG
TGAAGATCCTTTTTGATAATCTCATGACCAAAATCCCTTAACGTGAGTTTTCGTTCCACTGAGCGTCAGA
CCCCGTAGAAAAGATCAAAGGATCTTCTTGAGATCCTTTTTTTCTGCGCGTAATCTGCTGCTTGCAAACA
AAAAAACCACCGCTACCAGCGGTGGTTTGTTTGCCGGATCAAGAGCTACCAACTCTTTTTCCGAAGGTAA
CTGGCTTCAGCAGAGCGCAGATACCAAATACTGTTCTTCTAGTGTAGCCGTAGTTAGGCCACCACTTCAA
GAACTCTGTAGCACCGCCTACATACCTCGCTCTGCTAATCCTGTTACCAGTGGCTGCTGCCAGTGGCGAT
AAGTCGTGTCTTACCGGGTTGGACTCAAGACGATAGTTACCGGATAAGGCGCAGCGGTCGGGCTGAACGG
GGGGTTCGTGCACACAGCCCAGCTTGGAGCGAACGACCTACACCGAACTGAGATACCTACAGCGTGAGCT
ATGAGAAAGCGCCACGCTTCCCGAAGGGAGAAAGGCGGACAGGTATCCGGTAAGCGGCAGGGTCGGAACA
GGAGAGCGCACGAGGGAGCTTCCAGGGGGAAACGCCTGGTATCTTTATAGTCCTGTCGGGTTTCGCCACC
TCTGACTTGAGCGTCGATTTTTGTGATGCTCGTCAGGGGGGCGGAGCCTATGGAAAAACGCCAGCAACGC
GGCCTTTTTACGGTTCCTGGCCTTTTGCTGGCCTTTTGCTCACATGTTCTTTCCTGCGTTATCCCCTGAT
TCTGTGGATAACCGTATTACCGCCTTTGAGTGAGCTGATACCGCTCGCCGCAGCCGAACGACCGAGCGCA
GCGAGTCAGTGAGCGAGGAAGCGGAAGAGCGCCCAATACGCAAACCGCCTCTCCCCGCGCGTTGGCCGAT
TCATTAATGCAGCTGGCACGACAGGTTTCCCGACTGGAAAGCGGGCAGTGAGCGCAACGCAATTAATGTG
AGTTAGCTCACTCATTAGGCACCCCAGGCTTTACACTTTATGCTTCCGGCTCGTATGTTGTGTGGAATTG
TGAGCGGATAACAATTTCACACAGGAAACAGCTATGACCATGATTACGCCAAGCGCGCAATTAACCCTCA
CTAAAGGGAACAAAAGCTGGAGCTGCAAGCTTAATGTAGTCTTATGCAATACTCTTGTAGTCTTGCAACA
TGGTAACGATGAGTTAGCAACATGCCTTACAAGGAGAGAAAAAGCACCGTGCATGCCGATTGGTGGAAGT
AAGGTGGTACGATCGTGCCTTATTAGGAAGGCAACAGACGGGTCTGACATGGATTGGACGAACCACTGAA
TTGCCGCATTGCAGAGATATTGTATTTAAGTGCCTAGCTCGATACATAAACGGGTCTCTCTGGTTAGACC
AGATCTGAGCCTGGGAGCTCTCTGGCTAACTAGGGAACCCACTGCTTAAGCCTCAATAAAGCTTGCCTTG
AGTGCTTCAAGTAGTGTGTGCCCGTCTGTTGTGTGACTCTGGTAACTAGAGATCCCTCAGACCCTTTTAG
TCAGTGTGGAAAATCTCTAGCAGTGGCGCCCGAACAGGGACTTGAAAGCGAAAGGGAAACCAGAGGAGCT
CTCTCGACGCAGGACTCGGCTTGCTGAAGCGCGCACGGCAAGAGGCGAGGGGCGGCGACTGGTGAGTACG
CCAAAAATTTTGACTAGCGGAGGCTAGAAGGAGAGAGATGGGTGCGAGAGCGTCAGTATTAAGCGGGGGA
GAATTAGATCGCGATGGGAAAAAATTCGGTTAAGGCCAGGGGGAAAGAAAAAATATAAATTAAAACATAT
AGTATGGGCAAGCAGGGAGCTAGAACGATTCGCAGTTAATCCTGGCCTGTTAGAAACATCAGAAGGCTGT
AGACAAATACTGGGACAGCTACAACCATCCCTTCAGACAGGATCAGAAGAACTTAGATCATTATATAATA
CAGTAGCAACCCTCTATTGTGTGCATCAAAGGATAGAGATAAAAGACACCAAGGAAGCTTTAGACAAGAT
AGAGGAAGAGCAAAACAAAAGTAAGACCACCGCACAGCAAGCGGCCGCTGATCTTCAGACCTGGAGGAGG
AGATATGAGGGACAATTGGAGAAGTGAATTATATAAATATAAAGTAGTAAAAATTGAACCATTAGGAGTA
GCACCCACCAAGGCAAAGAGAAGAGTGGTGCAGAGAGAAAAAAGAGCAGTGGGAATAGGAGCTTTGTTCC
TTGGGTTCTTGGGAGCAGCAGGAAGCACTATGGGCGCAGCGTCAATGACGCTGACGGTACAGGCCAGACA
ATTATTGTCTGGTATAGTGCAGCAGCAGAACAATTTGCTGAGGGCTATTGAGGCGCAACAGCATCTGTTG
CAACTCACAGTCTGGGGCATCAAGCAGCTCCAGGCAAGAATCCTGGCTGTGGAAAGATACCTAAAGGATC
AACAGCTCCTGGGGATTTGGGGTTGCTCTGGAAAACTCATTTGCACCACTGCTGTGCCTTGGAATGCTAG
TTGGAGTAATAAATCTCTGGAACAGATTTGGAATCACACGACCTGGATGGAGTGGGACAGAGAAATTAAC
AATTACACAAGCTTAATACACTCCTTAATTGAAGAATCGCAAAACCAGCAAGAAAAGAATGAACAAGAAT
TATTGGAATTAGATAAATGGGCAAGTTTGTGGAATTGGTTTAACATAACAAATTGGCTGTGGTATATAAA
ATTATTCATAATGATAGTAGGAGGCTTGGTAGGTTTAAGAATAGTTTTTGCTGTACTTTCTATAGTGAAT
AGAGTTAGGCAGGGATATTCACCATTATCGTTTCAGACCCACCTCCCAACCCCGAGGGGACCCGACAGGC
CCGAAGGAATAGAAGAAGAAGGTGGAGAGAGAGACAGAGACAGATCCATTCGATTAGTGAACGGATCTCG
ACGGTATCGGTTAACTTTTAAAAGAAAAGGGGGGATTGGGGGGTACAGTGCAGGGGAAAGAATAGTAGAC
ATAATAGCAACAGACATACAAACTAAAGAATTACAAAAACAAATTACAAAAATTCAAAATTTTATCGATC
ACGAGACTAGCCTCGAGCTGGCTGCAGTAACGCCATTTTGCAAGGCATGGAAAAATACCAAACCAAGAAT
AGAGAAGTTCAGATCAAGGGCGGGTACATGAAAATAGCTAACGTTGGGCCAAACAGGATATCTGCGGTGA
GCAGTTTCGGCCCCGGCCCGGGGCCAAGAACAGATGGTCACCGCAGTTTCGGCCCCGGCCCGAGGCCAAG
AACAGATGGTCCCCAGATATGGCCCAACCCTCAGCAGTTTCTTAAGACCCATCAGATGTTTCCAGGCTCC
CCCAAGGACCTGAAATGACCCTGCGCCTTATTTGAATTAACCAATCAGCCTGCTTCTCGCTTCTGTTCGC
GCGCTTCTGCTTCCCGAGCTCTATAAAAGAGCTCACAACCCCTCACTCGGCGCGCCAGTCCTCCGACAGA
CTGAGTCGGCCGGTCGAATCAAGCTTATCGATACCGTCGACGGATCCGCTAGCCCGCGGTTCGAA
[1179 nt withheld, positions 5365-6543]
TGAACCGGTCGGATCCCCCGGGCTGCAGGAATTCGAGCATCTTACCGCCATTTATTCCCATATTTGTTCT
GTTTTTCTTGATTTGGGTATACATTTAAATGTTAATAAAACAAAATGGTGGGGCAATCATTTACATTTTT
AGGGATATGTAATTACTAGTTCAGGTGTATTGCCACAAGACAAACATGTTAAGAAACTTTCCCGTTATTT
ACGCTCTGTTCCTGTTAATCAACCTCTGGATTACAAAATTTGTGAAAGATTGACTGATATTCTTAACTAT
GTTGCTCCTTTTACGCTGTGTGGATATGCTGCTTTAATGCCTCTGTATCATGCTATTGCTTCCCGTACGG
CTTTCGTTTTCTCCTCCTTGTATAAATCCTGGTTGCTGTCTCTTTATGAGGAGTTGTGGCCCGTTGTCCG
TCAACGTGGCGTGGTGTGCTCTGTGTTTGCTGACGCAACCCCCACTGGCTGGGGCATTGCCACCACCTGT
CAACTCCTTTCTGGGACTTTCGCTTTCCCCCTCCCGATCGCCACGGCAGAACTCATCGCCGCCTGCCTTG
CCCGCTGCTGGACAGGGGCTAGGTTGCTGGGCACTGATAATTCCGTGGTGTTGTCGGGGAAGCTGACGTC
CTTTGCAATTCGATATCAAGCTGTACCTTCTAGATGTACAGACCGAAAAGCGCTTCTAGACCAATGACTT
ACAAGGCAGCTGTAGATCTTAGCCACTTTTTAAAAGAAAAGGGGGGACTGGAAGGGCTAATTCACTCCCA
ACGAAGACAAGATCTGCTTTTTGCTTGTACTGGGTCTCTCTGGTTAGACCAGATCTGAGCCTGGGAGCTC
TCTGGCTAACTAGGGAACCCACTGCTTAAGCCTCAATAAAGCTTGCCTTGAGTGCTTCAAGTAGTGTGTG
CCCGTCTGTTGTGTGACTCTGGTAACTAGAGATCCCTCAGACCCTTTTAGTCAGTGTGGAAAATCTCTAG
CAGTAGTAGTTCATGTCATCTTATTATTCAGTATTTATAACTTGCAAAGAAATGAATATCAGAGAGTGAG
AGGAACTTGTTTATTGCAGCTTATAATGGTTACAAATAAAGCAATAGCATCACAAATTTCACAAATAAAG
CATTTTTTTCACTGCATTCTAGTTGTGGTTTGTCCAAACTCATCAATGTATCTTATCATGTCTGGCTCTA
GCTATCCCGCCCCTAACTCCGCCCATCCCGCCCCTAACTCCGCCCAGTTCCGCCCATTCTCCGCCCCATG
GCTGACTAATTTTTTTT
