>Addgene plasmid #219212 | SFFV-TP53-Brd 270 | depositor partial sequence | sequence record 428116 | TF ORF
[1179 nt withheld, positions 1-1179]
TGA
