>Addgene plasmid #219212 | SFFV-TP53-Brd 270 | depositor partial sequence | sequence record 428117 | Barcode sequence
TGTACAGACCGAAAAGCGCT
